>Addgene plasmid #130003 | pRDAX-187 N-Tag GFP[1] L10 FKBP mCherry | depositor full sequence | sequence record 249381 | Full Sequence
GCCTGCCTCCAGGCCTCAATATTGGCCATTAGCCATATTATTCATTGGTTATATAGCATAAATCAATATT
GGCTATTGGCCATTGCATACGTTGTATCTATATCATAATATGTACATTTATATTGGCTCATGTCCAATAT
GACCGCCATGTTGGCATTGATTATTGACTAGTTATTAATAGTAATCAATTACGGGGTCATTAGTTCATAG
CCCATATATGGAGTTCCGCGTTACATAACTTACGGTAAATGGCCCGCCTGGCTGACCGCCCAACGACCCC
CGCCCATTGACGTCAATAATGACGTATGTTCCCATAGTAACGCCAATAGGGACTTTCCATTGACGTCAAT
GGGTGGAGTATTTACGGTAAACTGCCCACTTGGCAGTACATCAAGTGTATCATATGCCAAGTCCGCCCCC
TATTGACGTCAATGACGGTAAATGGCCCGCCTGGCATTATGCCCAGTACATGACCTTACGGGACTTTCCT
ACTTGGCAGTACATCTACGTATTAGTCATCGCTATTACCATGGTGATGCGGTTTTGGCAGTACACCAATG
GGCGTGGATAGCGGTTTGACTCACGGGGATTTCCAAGTCTCCACCCCATTGACGTCAATGGGAGTTTGTT
TTGGCACCAAAATCAACGGGACTTTCCAAAATGTCGTAATAACCCCGCCCCGTTGACGCAAATGGGCGGT
AGGCGTGTACGGTGGGAGGTCTATATAAGCAGAGCTCGTTTAGTGAACCGTCAGATCACTAGAAGCTTTA
TTGCGGTAGTTTATCACAGTTAAATTGCTAACGCAGTCAGTGCTTCTGACACAACAGTCTCGAACTTAAG
CTGCAGAAGTTGGTCGTGAGGCACTGGGCAGGTAAGTATCAAGGTTACAAGACAGGTTTAAGGAGACCAA
TAGAAACTGGGCTTGTCGAGACAGAGAAGACTCTTGCGTTTCTGATAGGCACCTATTGGTCTTACTGACA
TCCACTTTGCCTTTCTCTCCACAGGTGTCCACTCCCAGGCCACCATGGATCTGCCTGATGACCACTACCT
GAGCACACAGACCATCCTCTCCAAGGACCTTAACGGGAGCTCTGCCAGCGGTGGCAGCACCTCCGGAGTG
CAGGTGGAAACCATCTCCCCAGGAGACGGGCGCACCTTCCCCAAGCGCGGCCAGACCTGCGTGGTGCACT
ACACCGGGATGCTTGAAGATGGAAAGAAATTTGATTCCTCCCGGGACAGAAACAAGCCCTTTAAGTTTAT
GCTAGGCAAGCAGGAGGTGATCCGAGGCTGGGAAGAAGGGGTTGCCCAGATGAGTGTGGGTCAGAGAGCC
AAACTGACTATATCTCCAGATTATGCCTATGGTGCCACTGGGCACCCAGGCATCATCCCACCACATGCCA
CTCTCGTCTTCGATGTGGAGCTTCTAAAACTGGAATAAGAATTCAGATCCGCCCCTCTCCCTCCCCCCCC
CCTAACGTTACTGGCCGAAGCCGCTTGGAATAAGGCCGGTGTGCGTTTGTCTATATGTTATTTTCCACCA
TATTGCCGTCTTTTGGCAATGTGAGGGCCCGGAAACCTGGCCCTGTCTTCTTGACGAGCATTCCTAGGGG
TCTTTCCCCTCTCGCCAAAGGAATGCAAGGTCTGTTGAATGTCGTGAAGGAAGCAGTTCCTCTGGTAGCT
TCTTGAAGACAAACAACGTCTGTAGCGACCCTTTGCAGGCAGCGGAACCCCCCACCTGGCGACAGGTGCC
TCTGCGGCCAAAAGCCACGTGTATAAGATACACCTGCAAAGGCGGCACAACCCCAGTGCCACGTTGTGAG
TTGGATAGTTGTGGAAAGAGTCAAATGGCTCTCCTCAAGCGTATTCAACAAGGGGCTGAAGGATGCCCAG
AAGGTACCCCATTGTATGGGATCTGATCTGGGGCCTCGGTACACATGCTTTACATGTGTTTAGTCGAGGT
TAAAAAAACGTCTAGGCCCCCCGAACCACGGGGACGTGGTTTTCCTTTGAAAAACACGATGATAATATGG
CCACAACCATGGTGAGCAAGGGCGAGGAGGATAACATGGCCATCATCAAGGAGTTCATGCGCTTCAAGGT
GCACATGGAGGGCTCCGTGAACGGCCACGAGTTCGAGATCGAGGGCGAGGGCGAGGGCCGCCCCTACGAG
GGCACCCAGACCGCCAAGCTGAAGGTGACCAAGGGTGGCCCCCTGCCCTTCGCCTGGGACATCCTGTCCC
CTCAGTTCATGTACGGCTCCAAGGCCTACGTGAAGCACCCCGCCGACATCCCCGACTACTTGAAGCTGTC
CTTCCCCGAGGGCTTCAAGTGGGAGCGCGTGATGAACTTCGAGGACGGCGGCGTGGTGACCGTGACCCAG
GACTCCTCCCTGCAGGACGGCGAGTTCATCTACAAGGTGAAGCTGCGCGGCACCAACTTCCCCTCCGACG
GCCCCGTAATGCAGAAGAAGACCATGGGCTGGGAGGCCTCCTCCGAGCGGATGTACCCCGAGGACGGCGC
CCTGAAGGGCGAGATCAAGCAGAGGCTGAAGCTGAAGGACGGCGGCCACTACGACGCTGAGGTCAAGACC
ACCTACAAGGCCAAGAAGCCCGTGCAGCTGCCCGGCGCCTACAACGTCAACATCAAGTTGGACATCACCT
CCCACAACGAGGACTACACCATCGTGGAACAGTACGAACGCGCCGAGGGCCGCCACTCCACCGGCGGCAT
GGACGAGCTGTACAAGTAAACCGGTGCTCGAGGTACCGATGAATAGCTAAGGTCGAGGCCGCAGGTAAGT
ATCAAGGTTACAAGACAGGTTTAAGGAGACCAATAGAAACTGGGCTTGTCGAGACAGAGAAGACTCTTGC
GTTTCTGATAGGCACCTATTGGTCTTACTGACATCCACTTTGCCTTTCTCTCCACAGGTGTCGACAATCA
ACCTCTGGATTACAAAATTTGTGAAAGATTGACTGGTATTCTTAACTATGTTGCTCCTTTTACGCTATGT
GGATACGCTGCTTTAATGCCTTTGTATCATGCTATTGCTTCCCGTATGGCTTTCATTTTCTCCTCCTTGT
ATAAATCCTGGTTGCTGTCTCTTTATGAGGAGTTGTGGCCCGTTGTCAGGCAACGTGGCGTGGTGTGCAC
TGTGTTTGCTGACGCAACCCCCACTGGTTGGGGCATTGCCACCACCTGTCAGCTCCTTTCCGGGACTTTC
GCTTTCCCCCTCCCTATTGCCACGGCGGAACTCATCGCCGCCTGCCTTGCCCGCTGCTGGACAGGGGCTC
GGCTGTTGGGCACTGACAATTCCGTGGTGTTGTCGGGGAAGCTGACGTCCTTTCCATGGCTGCTCGCCTG
TGTTGCCACCTGGATTCTGCGCGGGACGTCCTTCTGCTACGTCCCTTCGGCCCTCAATCCAGCGGACCTT
CCTTCCCGCGGCCTGCTGCCGGCTCTGCGGCCTCTTCCGCGTCTTCGCCTTCGCCCTCAGACGAGTCGGA
TCTCCCTTTGGGCCGCCTCCCCGCCTGGAATTCGAGCTCGGTACGATCAGCCTCGACTGTGCCTTCTAGT
TGCCAGCCATCTGTTGTTTGCCCCTCCCCCGTGCCTTCCTTGACCCTGGAAGGTGCCACTCCCACTGTCC
TTTCCTAATAAAATGAGGAAATTGCATCGCATTGTCTGAGTAGGTGTCATTCTATTCTGGGGGGTGGGGT
GGGGCAGGACAGCAAGGGGGAGGATTGGGAAGACAATAGCCCAGCTTTTGTTCCCTTTAGTGAGGGTTAA
TTGCGCGCTTGGCGTAATCATGGTCATAGCTGTTTCCTGTGTGAAATTGTTATCCGCTAATTCACTCCTC
AGGTGCAGGCTGCCTATCAGAAGGTGGTGGCTGGTGTGGCCAATGCCCTGGCTCACAAATACCACTGAGA
TCTTTTTCCCTCTGCCAAAAATTATGGGGACATCATGAAGCCCCTTGAGCATCTGACTTCTGGCTAATAA
AGGAAATTTATTTTCATTGCAATAGTGTGTTGGAATTTTTTGTGTCTCTCACTCGGAAGGACATATGGGA
GGGCAAATCATTTAAAACATCAGAATGAGTATTTGGTTTAGAGTTTGGCAACATATGCCCATATGCTGGC
TGCCATGAACAAAGGTTGGCTATAAAGAGGTCATCAGTATATGAAACAGCCCCCTGCTGTCCATTCCTTA
TTCCATAGAAAAGCCTTGACTTGAGGTTAGATTTTTTTTATATTTTGTTTTGTGTTATTTTTTTCTTTAA
CATCCCTAAAATTTTCCTTACATGTTTTACTAGCCAGATTTTTCCTCCTCTCCTGACTACTCCCAGTCAT
AGCTGTCCCTCTTCTCTTATGGAGATCGGCCGGCCGCCGGCGTCGACGCGCGCGGCCGCGGCGCGCCGTT
GCTGGCGTTTTTCCATAGGCTCCGCCCCCCTGACGAGCATCACAAAAATCGACGCTCAAGTCAGAGGTGG
CGAAACCCGACAGGACTATAAAGATACCAGGCGTTTCCCCCTGGAAGCTCCCTCGTGCGCTCTCCTGTTC
CGACCCTGCCGCTTACCGGATACCTGTCCGCCTTTCTCCCTTCGGGAAGCGTGGCGCTTTCTCATAGCTC
ACGCTGTAGGTATCTCAGTTCGGTGTAGGTCGTTCGCTCCAAGCTGGGCTGTGTGCACGAACCCCCCGTT
CAGCCCGACCGCTGCGCCTTATCCGGTAACTATCGTCTTGAGTCCAACCCGGTAAGACACGACTTATCGC
CACTGGCAGCAGCCACTGGTAACAGGATTAGCAGAGCGAGGTATGTAGGCGGTGCTACAGAGTTCTTGAA
GTGGTGGCCTAACTACGGCTACACTAGAAGAACAGTATTTGGTATCTGCGCTCTGCTGAAGCCAGTTACC
TTCGGAAAAAGAGTTGGTAGCTCTTGATCCGGCAAACAAACCACCGCTGGTAGCGGTGGTTTTTTTGTTT
GCAAGCAGCAGATTACGCGCAGAAAAAAAGGATCTCAAGAAGATCCTTTGATCTTTTCTACGGGGTCTGA
CGCTCAGTGGAACGAAAACTCACGTTAAGGGATTTTGGTCATGAGATTATCAAAAAGGATCTTCACCTAG
ATCCTTTTAAATTAAAAATGAAGTTTTAAATCAATCTAAAGTATATATGAGTAAACTTGGTCTGACAGTT
ACCAATGCTTAATCAGTGAGGCACCTATCTCAGCGATCTGTCTATTTCGTTCATCCATAGTTGCCTGACT
CCCCGTCGTGTAGATAACTACGATACGGGAGGGCTTACCATCTGGCCCCAGTGCTGCAATGATACCGCGA
GACCCACGCTCACCGGCTCCAGATTTATCAGCAATAAACCAGCCAGCCGGAAGGGCCGAGCGCAGAAGTG
GTCCTGCAACTTTATCCGCCTCCATCCAGTCTATTAATTGTTGCCGGGAAGCTAGAGTAAGTAGTTCGCC
AGTTAATAGTTTGCGCAACGTTGTTGCCATTGCTACAGGCATCGTGGTGTCACGCTCGTCGTTTGGTATG
GCTTCATTCAGCTCCGGTTCCCAACGATCAAGGCGAGTTACATGATCCCCCATGTTGTGCAAAAAAGCGG
TTAGCTCCTTCGGTCCTCCGATCGTTGTCAGAAGTAAGTTGGCCGCAGTGTTATCACTCATGGTTATGGC
AGCACTGCATAATTCTCTTACTGTCATGCCATCCGTAAGATGCTTTTCTGTGACTGGTGAGTACTCAACC
AAGTCATTCTGAGAATAGTGTATGCGGCGACCGAGTTGCTCTTGCCCGGCGTCAATACGGGATAATACCG
CGCCACATAGCAGAACTTTAAAAGTGCTCATCATTGGAAAACGTTCTTCGGGGCGAAAACTCTCAAGGAT
CTTACCGCTGTTGAGATCCAGTTCGATGTAACCCACTCGTGCACCCAACTGATCTTCAGCATCTTTTACT
TTCACCAGCGTTTCTGGGTGAGCAAAAACAGGAAGGCAAAATGCCGCAAAAAAGGGAATAAGGGCGACAC
GGAAATGTTGAATACTCATACTCTTCCTTTTTCAATATTATTGAAGCATTTATCAGGGTTATTGTCTCAT
GAGCGGATACATATTTGAATGTATTTAGAAAAATAAACAAATAGGGGTTCCGCGCACATTTCCCCGAAAA
GTGCCACCTGACGTCTAAGAAACCATTATTATCATGACATTAACCTATAAAAATAGGCGTATCACGAGGC
CCTTTCGTCTACGCGCGCGCCGGCGGCGCGCCGTCGACGGCCGGCCGCGGCCGC
Features (pLannotate 1.2.2; 17 found; start..end, strand, type, name):
    155..532     +  enhancer       CMV enhancer: human cytomegalovirus immediate early enhancer
    534..733     +  promoter       CMV promoter: human cytomegalovirus (CMV) immediate early promoter
    872..1004    +  intron         chimeric intron: chimera between introns from human β-globin and immunoglobulin heavy chain genes
   1031..1084    +  CDS            (3-F)Tyr-EGFP (fragment): (3-F)Tyr-EGFP is a basic (constitutively fluorescent) green fluorescent protein published in 2004, derived from Aequorea victoria.
   1115..1435    +  CDS            DmrB: F36V mutant of FK506-binding protein FKBP12 binds synthetic ligands that do not bind wild-type FKBP
   1452..2038    +  misc_feature   IRES2: internal ribosome entry site (IRES) of the encephalomyocarditis virus (EMCV)
   2039..2746    +  CDS            mCherry: mCherry is a basic (constitutively fluorescent) red fluorescent protein published in 2004, derived from Discosoma sp.. It is reported to be a very rapidly-maturing monomer with low acid sensitivity.
   2795..2927    +  intron         chimeric intron: chimera between introns from human β-globin and immunoglobulin heavy chain genes
   2936..3524    +  misc_feature   WPRE: woodchuck hepatitis virus posttranscriptional regulatory element
   3528..3544    +  misc_feature   MCS (fragment): pUC18/19 multiple cloning site
   3557..3668    +  polyA_signal   bGH poly(A) signal: bovine growth hormone polyadenylation signal
   3764..3782    -  promoter       T3 promoter: promoter for bacteriophage T3 RNA polymerase
   3841..3915    +  CDS            HBB (fragment): HBB_PONPY - Experimental evidence at transcript level: Swiss-Prot protein existence level 2. Involved in oxygen transport from the lung to the various peripheral tissues. From Pongo pygmaeus (Bornean orangutan).
   3986..4041    +  polyA_signal   β-globin poly(A) signal: rabbit β-globin polyadenylation signal (Gil and Proudfoot, 1987)
   4420..5008    -  rep_origin     ori: high-copy-number ColE1/pMB1/pBR322/pUC origin of replication
   5179..6039    -  CDS            AmpR: β-lactamase; bla; confers resistance to ampicillin, carbenicillin, and related antibiotics
   6040..6144    -  promoter       AmpR promoter: bla
