[The description below was written by a language model from this plasmid's Addgene catalogue record and pLannotate feature annotations shown in this document.]
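Description:
pRDAX-187 N-Tag GFP[1] L10 FKBP mCherry is a custom-built mammalian expression plasmid of about 6.3 kb, designed as a vector for protein–protein interaction assays based on bimolecular or trimolecular fluorescence complementation (BiFC/TriFC). It is maintained in E. coli at high copy through a ColE1/pUC-type origin and selected with ampicillin via the β-lactamase gene and its native promoter.

The expression unit is driven by the human CMV immediate-early enhancer and promoter, followed by a chimeric β-globin/immunoglobulin intron that promotes efficient processing of the transcript. The first open reading frame begins with a very short GFP-derived segment (annotated as an 18-codon EGFP-family fragment), consistent with the "GFP[1]" N-terminal tag in the name. It is separated by a short gap, presumably the "L10" linker, from the FKBP coding sequence. The catalogue lists the insert as mouse FKBP, whereas the automated annotation matched this region to DmrB, the F36V variant of FKBP12; the record does not settle which form is present. On its own the small GFP fragment should not fluoresce; signal is expected only when a partner protein carrying the complementary fragment(s) is brought nearby.

Downstream, an EMCV IRES directs cap-independent translation of mCherry from the same transcript, providing a red marker of transfected cells and expression level that is independent of complementation. A second copy of the chimeric intron, a WPRE to enhance transcript stability and expression, and a bGH polyadenylation signal complete the cassette. A T3 promoter, a β-globin coding fragment and a rabbit β-globin poly(A) signal lie further downstream, apparently as backbone remnants. The cloning sites used are not recorded.
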