Addgene plasmid #130003: pRDAX-187 N-Tag GFP[1] L10 FKBP mCherry
Purpose: PPI (BiFC/TriFC) assay vector
Depositing lab: Gary Lewin. Depositing organization: Max-Delbrueck-Centrum fuer Molekulare Medizin (MDC).
Backbone
  Vector backbone: custom built
  Vector type: Mammalian Expression
Growth in bacteria
  Bacterial resistance: Ampicillin, 100 μg/mL
  Growth temperature: 37°C
  Growth strain: DH5alpha
  Copy number: High Copy
Gene/Insert
  Gene/Insert name: FKBP
  Species: M. musculus (mouse)
  Cloning method: Restriction Enzyme; 5′ cloning site unknown (unknown if destroyed); 3′ cloning site unknown (unknown if destroyed)
Terms and licenses: Academic/Nonprofit Terms; Industry Terms: Not Available to Industry
How to cite: pRDAX-187 N-Tag GFP[1] L10 FKBP mCherry was a gift from Gary Lewin (Addgene plasmid # 130003 ; http://n2t.net/addgene:130003 ; RRID:Addgene_130003)
